>Addgene plasmid #27510 | pPD133.47 | depositor full sequence | sequence record 12968 | Author sequence
ATGACCATGATTACGCCAAGCTTGGGCTGCAGGTCGGCTATAATAAGTTCTTGAATAAAATAATTTTCCC
GACAAAACATGAGTATTTCTTTCGAAAATAAAAGTGCAGGCTAATTAGAGATTATTCTGTAATTAACTGC
ATAATTTGTCACGTGCCATAGTTTTACATTCCACTACGTCATAGTTCTTAAAATACTAATCTCCTGAAAA
TAGAAGTAGGTGAAGAAAGTTTAATTATCAGTTCTAAAATGACAATTGATCTTTGGAATATGTTCTGAAA
CTACCGATCATTGAACAGATGCTATTTGAATGATATAGAATTGTATATTTGCAATTTCTGAAACGCGTTC
TTAAAGGCACACAGATTAATTCAAAAGGGTCTGGCCGCAAAAAGGTTTATGGTGGCCGATTTTGAGTTTT
GTGTGTGATTGCTTTTTCACAATCAGTGTTTTCAGGATTATGTGATGAACTAGATCTTCAAGTTTCGTTA
CATTTCATATGTTTTCGGAACTCACGAAGTACATATTGGGTATTGTGCTCAAAAAATTCAGCAATCAGCT
TCGCTCCGCTGACTTTAGAACCCAAAAAAATAGTATGGCCAAACTGACTGTGTTACGATCATTTCAATTT
TTCAATACATATTTAAGATTTCTAAGAGTAAGAAGGTCAAAAACTGTTCTGGAATACATATATATTTTTC
AGGTTACAATTAGTCAAAAAGTGCACTGAAATATACGTTTTAATTTCACGAATAACCCAATTAGTTCAAT
GTATTTTTGGTCAACCAACGTTAAAGTTTGGCTTCCAACCAATTATCATTTCTGATCAACCACAATGTTT
TTTCTTTATCTGCAAGTTAATTTTTTATTTTTATCCAGATGTTTGGCATATTTTTCAATTCTTCACTAGC
GCCCACTTCTTGCACTTCCGGCGCCCTGAATCTAATGCATCTGTTGCAAGAATTGAAAGACCAATCAACA
CATTGTTTTCTTCACGAGATACTGAAGAAAATGAATAAAAACAGAGAAAAAGAGCCATGTGATTAGTGAC
AACTGTTGCTAACAGATACCATAGCTTGGACTTGGTACGTGATGGCAACGTATGGGTCAACAAAAATGAT
TGCAGAGGGGGTGCAAAACAGTCAAGTCGAGAAAATATGAAAAACAGAAAACAAAGAACAGAAAAATGGG
TTTGAGAGTCAGTATAATTTATAAAAGAAAAATTGTACATAGAAATTAACCATTTTTGTAGAAGAAGTTA
TTTTTCAAGCATCGTTAAAAATTATTCAAAGCACCTTATTTCATATTTAATTTTAAACATGGTTAAATGA
ACAACACGGTGCGCAATCAGGAAAACTTGAAATCTGAAACTGTTGTTGTGATCTTCTTCGCAACTGTTCA
GATAGCACTAGTGTAATGTTAAGAGTGCGCGAATATAATGGAATATAATGGATCACACCTCCTGCCATCA
GGTAAACGTCTCTGTTATCACATATTTCCAACTATTAAATTTTTACCTTTTACAGTTTTACATTTTTTTG
AAAAAAGTAACTTTTTGTCTTCAAAATCCCTGACGAAAATATCAAATATTTTAATCGAGACTGCAGAGGA
ACCGATTGATGATTTGGAAAATCCAGCTTTACCTGTGTAAGAACTGAAAAGTTTCATAACCCTAGGGTAT
TCCCAGTTACATTCCCCACTGGCTAACAATAGCACCCAGTTTTTCATCACCTTTCTTCAAATTTCTCGGC
GATTTGTTAAAAACAAAATTTGTGTCCCTTCTCTGATATCTCTATGTCTCTAAACACAAGTTCATCGGAA
AACGAAGGAGGGTAGGTGTTGGTTGGGCTCCCGAAGTGAAAATAGAAGAGCAAGAATAGAATATTAGAGA
GAGAGTGCAGAGAGGGCGGGATAGCTCCCGGGATTCCGTTTTCTTCTTCTTTATCTTCAACGATGATGTG
TGTGCGTGTTGTATAGATTCTGTTGCTCCCCCACAACTCGCTCCGAAGGCTCAATACAATTCAATTGATA
TTGGAGGAGAGCCTACCGGAGTGGGAGGATAAGAAGAAACATAAGAAGAAGAAGAAGAAGAAGCATGCTT
CTGGTTTTTGATGCTATGAAAACGGCACAAAAAGATGATTGAGGTCCCTTTTCAATACCTTCTCTCATCT
TTCAAATCCCATTGAAACCTAAAACTTCTCACCACGCTTTACCATTGTTCTCCAAAAACTTATAGCAATG
TCTATAACTTTTTTATCTCTGAAAAGCAGTGTTCCATTTTTCTTTTTCCTATTTTATTTCAATTGTTTCT
CACATTTCGTTTGGATTCTTTGCTTGTCAACCAGCTTCTTCTTCCACTTTTACCGTCTAATTTTCAGGGC
AGGGAGCCATCAAACCCACGACCACTAGATCCATCTAGAGGATCCCCGGGATTGGCCAAAGGACCCAAAG
GAGGACCCTTGGAGGGTACCGAGCTCAGAAAAAATGACTGCTCCAAAGAAGAAGCGTAAGGTACCGGTAG
AAAAAATGAGTAAAGGAGAAGAACTTTTCACTGGAGTTGTCCCAATTCTTGTTGAATTAGATGGTGATGT
TAATGGGCACAAATTTTCTGTCAGTGGAGAGGGTGAAGGTGATGCAACATACGGAAAACTTACCCTTAAA
TTTATTTGCACTACTGGAAAACTACCTGTTCCATGGGTAAGTTTAAACATATATATACTAACTAACCCTG
ATTATTTAAATTTTCAGCCAACACTTGTCACTACTTTCTCATGGGGCGTTCAATGCTTCTCGAGATACCC
AGATCATATGAAACAGCATGACTTTTTCAAGAGTGCCATGCCCGAAGGTTATGTACAGGAAAGAACTATA
TTTTTCAAAGATGACGGGAACTACAAGACACGTAAGTTTAAACAGTTCGGTACTAACTAACCATACATAT
TTAAATTTTCAGGTGCTGAAGTCAAGTTTGAAGGTGATACCCTTGTTAATAGAATCGAGTTAAAAGGTAT
TGATTTTAAAGAAGATGGAAACATTCTTGGACACAAATTGGAATACAACTATATTTCACACAACGTATAC
ATCACTGCCGACAAACAAAAGAATGGGATCAAAGCGGTAAGTTTAAACATGATTTTACTAACTAACTAAT
CTGATTTAAATTTTCAGAACTTCAAAATTAGACACAACATTGAAGATGGAAGCGTTCAACTAGCAGACCA
TTATCAACAAAATACTCCAATTGGCGATGGCCCTGTCCTTTTACCAGACAACCATTACCTGTCCACACAA
TCTGCCCTTTCGAAAGATCCCAACGAAAAGAGAGACCACATGGTCCTTCTTGAGTTTGTAACAGCTGCTG
GGATTACACATGGCATGGATGAACTATACAAATGCCCGGTGGGTGAAGACCAGAAACAGCACCTCGAACT
GAGCCGCGATATTGCCCAGCGTTTCAACGCGCTGTATGGCGAGATCGATCCCGTCGTTTTACAACGTCGT
GACTGGGAAAACCCTGGCGTTACCCAACTTAATCGCCTTGCAGCACATCCCCCTTTCGCCAGCTGGCGTA
ATAGCGAAGAGGCCCGCACCGATCGCCCTTCCCAACAGTTGCGAAGGTAAGTTTAAACAGATCCATACTA
ACTAACTTGTTCTGACATAATTTTCAGCTTGAATGGCGAATGGCGCTTTGCCTGGTTTCCGGCACCAGAA
GCGGTGCCGGAAAGCTGGCTGGAGTGCGATCTTCCTGAGGCCGATACTGTCGTCGTCCCCTCAAACTGGC
AGATGCACGGTTACGATGCGCCCATCTACACCAACGTAACCTATCCCATTACGGTCAATCCGCCGTTTGT
TCCCACGGAGAATCCGACGGGTTGTTACTCGCTCACATTTAATGTTGATGAAAGCTGGCTACAGGAAGGC
CAGACGCGAATTATTTTTGATGGCGTTAACTCGGCGTTTCATCTGTGGTGCAACGGGCGCTGGGTCGGTT
ACGGCCAGGTAAGTTTAATTAAGTTGATACTAACTAACAAAGATCTGATTAATTTTCAGGACAGTCGTTT
GCCGTCTGAATTTGACCTGAGCGCATTTTTACGCGCCGGAGAAAACCGCCTCGCGGTGATGGTGCTGCGT
TGGAGTGACGGCAGTTATCTGGAAGATCAGGATATGTGGCGGATGAGCGGCATTTTCCGTGACGTCTCGT
TGCTGCATAAACCGACTACACAAATCAGCGATTTCCATGTTGCCACTCGCTTTAATGATGATTTCTCCCG
CGCTGTACTGGAGGCTGAAGTCCAGGTAAGTTTAAACAGGATCTTACTAACTAACATGCTAACACTGAAT
TTTCAGATGTGCGGCGAGTTGCGTGACTACCTACGGGTAACAGTTTCTTTATGGCAGGGTGAAACGCAGG
TCGCCAGCGGCACCGCGCCTTTCGGCGGTGAAATTATCGATGAGCGTGGTGGTTATGCCGATCGCGTCAC
ACTACGTCTGAACGTCGAAAACCCGAAACTGTGGAGCGCCGAAATCCCGAATCTCTATCGTGCGGTGGTT
GAACTGCACACCGCCGACGGCACGCTGATTGAAGCAGAAGCCTGCGATGTCGGTTTCCGCGAGGTGCGGA
TTGAAAATGGTCTGCTGCTGCTGAACGGCAAGCCGTTGCTGATTCGAGGCGTTAACCGTCACGAGCATCA
TCCTCTGCATGGTCAGGTCATGGATGAGCAGACGATGGTGCAGGATGTAAGTTTAAACTATTCGTTACTA
ACTAACTTTAAACATTTAAATTTTCAGATCCTGCTGATGAAGCAGAACAACTTTAACGCCGTGCGCTGTT
CGCATTATCCGAACCATCCGCTGTGGTACACGCTGTGCGACCGCTACGGCCTGTATGTGGTGGATGAAGC
CAATATTGAAACCCACGGCATGGTGCCAATGAATCGTCTGACCGATGATCCGCGCTGGCTACCGGCGATG
AGCGAACGCGTAACGCGAATGGTGCAGCGCGATCGTAATCACCCGAGTGTGATCATCTGGTCGCTGGGGA
ATGGTAAGTTTAAACAGTTGAATACTAACTAACGGAGATCTTTGAAATTTTCAGAATCAGGCCACGGCGC
TAATCACGACGCGCTGTATCGCTGGATCAAATCTGTCGATCCTTCCCGCCCGGTGCAGTATGAAGGCGGC
GGAGCCGACACCACGGCCACCGATATTATTTGCCCGATGTACGCGCGCGTGGATGAAGACCAGCCCTTCC
CGGCTGTGCCGAAATGGTCCATCAAAAAATGGCTTTCGCTACCTGGAGAGACGCGCCCGCTGATTCTTTG
CGAGGTAAGTTTAAACAGAACTCTACTAACTAACACATTAGATCCTAATTTTCAGTACGCTCACGCGATG
GGCAACAGTCTTGGCGGTTTCGCTAAATACTGGCAGGCGTTTCGTCAGTATCCCCGTTTACAGGGCGGCT
TCGTCTGGGACTGGGTGGATCAGTCGCTGATTAAATATGATGAAAACGGCAACCCGTGGTCGGCTTACGG
CGGTGATTTTGGCGATACGCCGAACGATCGCCAGTTCTGTATGAACGGTCTGGTCTTTGCCGACCGCACG
CCGCATCCAGCGTAAGTTTAAACAATAACCTACTAACTAACGTAGATAATTTAAATTTTCAGGCTGACGG
AAGCAAAACACCAGCAGCAGTTTTTCCAGTTCCGTTTATCCGGGCAAACCATCGAAGTGACCAGCGAATA
CCTGTTCCGTCATAGCGATAACGAGCTCCTGCACTGGATGGTGGCGCTGGATGGTAAGCCGCTGGCAAGC
GGTGAAGTGCCTCTGGATGTCGCTCCACAAGGTAAACAGTTGATTGAACTGCCTGAACTACCGCAGCCGG
AGAGCGCCGGGCAACTCTGGCTCACAGTACGCGTAGTGCAACCGAACGCGACCGCATGGTCAGAAGCCGG
GCACATCAGCGCATGGCAGCAGTGGAGGTAAGTTTAAACAAGATCCTACTAACTAACTCTACATTGATGA
ATTTTCAGACTGGCGGAAAACCTCAGTGTGACGCTCCCCGCCGCGTCCCACGCCATCCCGCATCTGACCA
CCAGCGAAATGGATTTTTGCATCGAGCTGGGTAATAAGCGTTGGCAATTTAACCGCCAGTCAGGCTTTCT
TTCACAGATGTGGATTGGCGATAAAAAACAACTGCTGACGCCGCTGCGCGATCAGTTCACCCGTGCACCG
CTGGATAACGACATTGGCGTAAGTGAAGCGACCCGCATTGACCCTAACGCCTGGGTCGGTAAGTTTAAAC
AAAGTTGTACTAACTAACGAAGATCTTGATAATTTTCAGAACGCTGGAAGGCGGCGGGCCATTACCAGGC
CGAAGCAGCGTTGTTGCAGTGCACGGCAGATACACTTGCTGATGCGGTGCTGATTACGACCGCTCACGCG
TGGCAGCATCAGGGGAAAACCTTATTTATCAGCCGGAAAACCTACCGGATTGATGGTAGTGGTCAAATGG
CGATTACCGTTGATGTTGAAGTGGCGAGCGATACACCGCATCCGGCGCGGATTGGCCTGAACTGCCAGCT
GGCGCAGGTAGCAGAGCGGGTAAACTGGCTCGGATTAGGGCCGCAAGAAAACTATCCCGACCGCCTTACT
GCCGCCTGTTTTGACCGCTGGGATCTGCCATTGTCAGACATGTAGTAAGTTTAAACTTGATAGTACTAAC
TAACATGTTTCATTTAAATTTTCAGTACCCCGTACGTCTTCCCGAGCGAAAACGGTCTGCGCTGCGGGAC
GCGCGAATTGAATTATGGCCCACACCAGTGGCGCGGCGACTTCCAGTTCAACATCAGCCGCTACAGTCAA
CAGCAACTGATGGAAACCAGCCATCGCCATCTGCTGCACGCGGAAGAAGGCACATGGCTGAATATCGACG
GTTTCCATATGGGGATTGGTGGCGACGACTCCTGGAGCCCGTCAGTATCGGCGGAATTCCAACTGAGCGC
CGGTCGCTACCATTACCAACTTGTCTGGTGTCAAAAATAATAGGGGCCGCTGTCATCAGAGTAAGTTTAA
ACTGAGTTCTACTAACTAACGAGTAATATTTAAATTTTCAGCATCTCGCGCCCGTGCCTCTGACTTCTAA
GTCCAATTACTCTTCAACATCCCTACATGCTCTTTCTCCCTGTGCTCCCACCCCCTATTTTTGTTATTAT
CAAAAAAACTTCTTCTTAATTTCTTTGTTTTTTAGCTTCTTTTAAGTCACCTCTAACAATGAAATTGTGT
AGATTCAAAAATAGAATTAATTCGTAATAAAAAGTCGAAAAAAATTGTGCTCCCTCCCCCCATTAATAAT
AATTCTATCCCAAAATCTACACAATGTTCTGTGTACACTTCTTATGTTTTTTTTACTTCTGATAAATTTT
TTTTGAAACATCATAGAAAAAACCGCACACAAAATACCTTATCATATGTTACGTTTCAGTTTATGACCGC
AATTTTTATTTCTTCGCACGTCTGGGCCTCTCATGACGTCAAATCATGCTCATCGTGAAAAAGTTTTGGA
GTATTTTTGGAATTTTTCAATCAAGTGAAAGTTTATGAAATTAATTTTCCTGCTTTTGCTTTTTGGGGGT
TTCCCCTATTGTTTGTCAAGAGTTTCGAGGACGGCGTTTTTCTTGCTAAAATCACAAGTATTGATGAGCA
CGATGCAAGAAAGATCGGAAGAAGGTTTGGGTTTGAGGCTCAGTGGAAGGTGAGTAGAAGTTGATAATTT
GAAAGTGGAGTAGTGTCTATGGGGTTTTTGCCTTAAATGACAGAATACATTCCCAATATACCAAACATAA
CTGTTTCCTACTAGTCGGCCGTACGGGCCCTTTCGTCTCGCGCGTTTCGGTGATGACGGTGAAAACCTCT
GACACATGCAGCTCCCGGAGACGGTCACAGCTTGTCTGTAAGCGGATGCCGGGAGCAGACAAGCCCGTCA
GGGCGCGTCAGCGGGTGTTGGCGGGTGTCGGGGCTGGCTTAACTATGCGGCATCAGAGCAGATTGTACTG
AGAGTGCACCATATGCGGTGTGAAATACCGCACAGATGCGTAAGGAGAAAATACCGCATCAGGCGGCCTT
AAGGGCCTCGTGATACGCCTATTTTTATAGGTTAATGTCATGATAATAATGGTTTCTTAGACGTCAGGTG
GCACTTTTCGGGGAAATGTGCGCGGAACCCCTATTTGTTTATTTTTCTAAATACATTCAAATATGTATCC
GCTCATGAGACAATAACCCTGATAAATGCTTCAATAATATTGAAAAAGGAAGAGTATGAGTATTCAACAT
TTCCGTGTCGCCCTTATTCCCTTTTTTGCGGCATTTTGCCTTCCTGTTTTTGCTCACCCAGAAACGCTGG
TGAAAGTAAAAGATGCTGAAGATCAGTTGGGTGCACGAGTGGGTTACATCGAACTGGATCTCAACAGCGG
TAAGATCCTTGAGAGTTTTCGCCCCGAAGAACGTTTTCCAATGATGAGCACTTTTAAAGTTCTGCTATGT
GGCGCGGTATTATCCCGTATTGACGCCGGGCAAGAGCAACTCGGTCGCCGCATACACTATTCTCAGAATG
ACTTGGTTGAGTACTCACCAGTCACAGAAAAGCATCTTACGGATGGCATGACAGTAAGAGAATTATGCAG
TGCTGCCATAACCATGAGTGATAACACTGCGGCCAACTTACTTCTGACAACGATCGGAGGACCGAAGGAG
CTAACCGCTTTTTTGCACAACATGGGGGATCATGTAACTCGCCTTGATCGTTGGGAACCGGAGCTGAATG
AAGCCATACCAAACGACGAGCGTGACACCACGATGCCTGTAGCAATGGCAACAACGTTGCGCAAACTATT
AACTGGCGAACTACTTACTCTAGCTTCCCGGCAACAATTAATAGACTGGATGGAGGCGGATAAAGTTGCA
GGACCACTTCTGCGCTCGGCCCTTCCGGCTGGCTGGTTTATTGCTGATAAATCTGGAGCCGGTGAGCGTG
GGTCTCGCGGTATCATTGCAGCACTGGGGCCAGATGGTAAGCCCTCCCGTATCGTAGTTATCTACACGAC
GGGGAGTCAGGCAACTATGGATGAACGAAATAGACAGATCGCTGAGATAGGTGCCTCACTGATTAAGCAT
TGGTAACTGTCAGACCAAGTTTACTCATATATACTTTAGATTGATTTAAAACTTCATTTTTAATTTAAAA
GGATCTAGGTGAAGATCCTTTTTGATAATCTCATGACCAAAATCCCTTAACGTGAGTTTTCGTTCCACTG
AGCGTCAGACCCCGTAGAAAAGATCAAAGGATCTTCTTGAGATCCTTTTTTTCTGCGCGTAATCTGCTGC
TTGCAAACAAAAAAACCACCGCTACCAGCGGTGGTTTGTTTGCCGGATCAAGAGCTACCAACTCTTTTTC
CGAAGGTAACTGGCTTCAGCAGAGCGCAGATACCAAATACTGTCCTTCTAGTGTAGCCGTAGTTAGGCCA
CCACTTCAAGAACTCTGTAGCACCGCCTACATACCTCGCTCTGCTAATCCTGTTACCAGTGGCTGCTGCC
AGTGGCGATAAGTCGTGTCTTACCGGGTTGGACTCAAGACGATAGTTACCGGATAAGGCGCAGCGGTCGG
GCTGAACGGGGGGTTCGTGCACACAGCCCAGCTTGGAGCGAACGACCTACACCGAACTGAGATACCTACA
GCGTGAGCATTGAGAAAGCGCCACGCTTCCCGAAGGGAGAAAGGCGGACAGGTATCCGGTAAGCGGCAGG
GTCGGAACAGGAGAGCGCACGAGGGAGCTTCCAGGGGGAAACGCCTGGTATCTTTATAGTCCTGTCGGGT
TTCGCCACCTCTGACTTGAGCGTCGATTTTTGTGATGCTCGTCAGGGGGGCGGAGCCTATGGAAAAACGC
CAGCAACGCGGCCTTTTTACGGTTCCTGGCCTTTTGCTGGCCTTTTGCTCACATGTTCTTTCCTGCGTTA
TCCCCTGATTCTGTGGATAACCGTATTACCGCCTTTGAGTGAGCTGATACCGCTCGCCGCAGCCGAACGA
CCGAGCGCAGCGAGTCAGTGAGCGAGGAAGCGGAAGAGCGCCCAATACGCAAACCGCCTCTCCCCGCGCG
TTGGCCGATTCATTAATGCAGCTGGCACGACAGGTTTCCCGACTGGAAAGCGGGCAGTGAGCGCAACGCA
ATTAATGTGAGTTAGCTCACTCATTAGGCACCCCAGGCTTTACACTTTATGCTTCCGGCTCGTATGTTGT
GTGGAATTGTGAGCGGATAACAATTTCACACAGGAAACAGCT
Features (pLannotate 1.2.2; 14 found; start..end, strand, type, name):
   2414..2430    -  misc_feature   MCS (fragment): pUC18/19 multiple cloning site
   2526..3401    +  CDS            vsfGFP-9 (fragment): vsfGFP-9 is a basic (constitutively fluorescent) green fluorescent protein published in 2015, derived from Aequorea victoria. It has low acid sensitivity.
   3396..3476    +  CDS            trpS (fragment): SYW_ECOLI - Experimental evidence at protein level: Swiss-Prot protein existence level 1. Catalyzes the attachment of tryptophan to tRNA(Trp). Amino acylates tRNA(Trp) with both L- and D-tryptophan, although D-tryptophan is a poor substrate (PubMed:10918062). From Escherichia coli (strain K12).
   3483..7037    +  CDS            lacZ: BGAL_ECOLI - Experimental evidence at protein level: Swiss-Prot protein existence level 1. From Escherichia coli (strain K12).
   7654..7749    +  CDS            aex-5 (fragment): AEX5_CAEEL - Also known as kpc-3 From Caenorhabditis elegans.
   7877..7912    +  CDS            rop (fragment): Rop protein, which maintains plasmids at low copy number; rop
   8014..8113    +  misc_feature   bom (fragment): basis of mobility region from pBR322
   8211..8315    +  promoter       AmpR promoter: bla
   8316..9176    +  CDS            AmpR: β-lactamase; bla; confers resistance to ampicillin, carbenicillin, and related antibiotics
   9347..9935    +  rep_origin     ori: high-copy-number ColE1/pMB1/pBR322/pUC origin of replication
  10118..10210   +  CDS            lacI (fragment): lac repressor; lacI; The lac repressor binds to the lac operator to inhibit transcription in E. coli. This inhibition can be relieved by adding lactose or isopropyl-β-D-thiogalactopyranoside (IPTG).
  10223..10244   +  protein_bind   CAP binding site: CAP binding activates transcription in the presence of cAMP. E. coli catabolite activator protein
  10259..10289   +  promoter       lac promoter: promoter for the E. coli lac operon
  10297..10313   +  protein_bind   lac operator: The lac repressor binds to the lac operator to inhibit transcription in E. coli. This inhibition can be relieved by adding lactose or isopropyl-β-D-thiogalactopyranoside (IPTG). lac repressor encoded by lacI
