[The description below was written by a language model from this plasmid's Addgene catalogue record and pLannotate feature annotations shown in this document.]
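Description:
pPD133.47 is a C. elegans expression plasmid of about 10.3 kb that carries a muscle-expressed fluorescent/enzymatic reporter. The record names no specific backbone, but the annotated features show a pUC/pBR322-type bacterial framework. It has a high-copy ColE1/pMB1 origin and an ampicillin resistance gene (β-lactamase) with its own promoter for selection in E. coli. Also present are remnants of the lac promoter/operator region, a CAP binding site, and fragments of lacI, rop and bom that appear to be carried over from the parental cloning vectors.

The payload, described as pmyo-3::cfp::lacZ::unc-54_3'UTR, is roughly 8 kb. The myo-3 promoter, from a C. elegans myosin heavy chain gene, drives expression in body wall muscle. It is not annotated in the feature table but presumably occupies the unannotated region of about 2.4 kb upstream of the reporter. The fluorescent protein coding region was matched by the annotation software to a GFP variant, which is consistent with CFP being an Aequorea GFP derivative. It is followed almost directly by a short segment annotated as an E. coli trpS fragment and then full-length lacZ, giving a CFP–β-galactosidase fusion detectable by fluorescence or by enzymatic staining. The unc-54 3'UTR, a standard worm element for transcript 3' end processing, is likewise not annotated but should lie downstream of lacZ, where a small aex-5 fragment was detected.

The associated work concerns cell-autonomous temporal specification by the microRNA lin-4. The record does not state the plasmid's exact role in that work, though a construct of this design would suit use as a muscle-specific reporter or control in transgenic worms. The depositor notes slight discrepancies between the theoretical and quality-control sequences that are not expected to affect function.
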