Addgene plasmid #27510: pPD133.47
Depositing lab: Andrew Fire. Depositing organization: Stanford University. Publication: Cell autonomous specification of temporal identity by Caenorhabditis elegans microRNA lin-4. Zhang H, Fire AZ. Dev Biol. 2010 Aug 15. 344(2):603-10. 10.1016/j.ydbio.2010.05.018 PubMed 20493184.
Backbone
  Vector backbone: N/A
  Backbone size w/o insert (bp): 2000
  Vector type: Worm Expression
Growth in bacteria
  Bacterial resistance: Ampicillin, 100 μg/mL
  Growth temperature: 37°C
  Growth strain: DH5alpha
  Copy number: Unknown
Gene/Insert
  Gene/Insert name: pmyo-3::cfp::lacZ::unc-54_3'UTR
  Species: C. elegans (nematode)
  Insert size (bp): 8000
  Cloning method: Restriction Enzyme
  Sequencing primers: 5′ N/A
Terms and licenses: Academic/Nonprofit Terms; Industry Terms: Not Available to Industry
Depositor comments: Please note that there are some slight discrepancies between Addgene's quality control sequence and the theoretical sequence from the Fire lab. These differences should not affect function.
How to cite: pPD133.47 was a gift from Andrew Fire (Addgene plasmid # 27510 ; http://n2t.net/addgene:27510 ; RRID:Addgene_27510)
