>Addgene plasmid #27510 | pPD133.47 | addgene partial sequence | sequence record 33917 | 27510 with GFP-F
TGCCCGGTGGGTGAAGACCAGAAACAGCACCTCGAACTGAGCCGCGATATTGCCCAGCGTTTCAACGCGC
TGTATGGCGAGATCGATCCCGTCGTTTTACAACGTCGTGACTGGGAAAACCCTGGCGTTACCCAACTTAA
TCGCCTTGCAGCACATCCCCCTTTCGCCAGCTGGCGTAATAGCGAAGAGGCCCGCACCGATCGCCCTTCC
CAACAGTTGCGAAGGTAAGTTTAAACAGATCCATACTAACTAACTTGTTCTGACATAATTTTCAGCTTGA
ATGGCGAATGGCGCTTTGCCTGGTTTCCGGCACCAGAAGCGGTGCCGGAAAGCTGGCTGGAGTGCGATCT
TCCTGAGGCCGATACTGTCGTCGTCCCCTCAAACTGGCAGATGCACGGTTACGATGCGCCCATCTACACC
AACGTGACCTATCCCATTACGGTCAATCCGCCGTTTGTTCCCACGGAGAATCCGACGGGTTGTTACTCGC
TCACATTTAATGTTGATGAAAGCTGGCTACAGGAAGGCCAGACGCGAATTATTTTTGATGGCGTTAACTC
GGCGTTTCATCTGTGGTGCAACGGGCGCTGGGTCGGTTACGGCCAGGTAAGTTTAATTAAGTTGATACTA
ACTAACAAGATCTGATTAATTTTCAGGACAGTCGTTTGCCGTCTGAATTTGACCTGAGCGCATTTTTACG
CGCCGGAGAAAACCGCCTCGCGGTGATGGTGCTGCGCTGGAGTGACGGCAGTTATCTGGAAGATCAGGAT
ATGTGGCGGATGAGCGGCATTTTCCGTGACGTCTCGTTGCTGCATAAACCGACTACACAAATCAGCGA
